>Addgene plasmid #126343 | pGWB14-LYX125 | addgene full sequence | sequence record 247298 | Addgene NGS Result
TCGGTCTTGCCTTGCTCGTCGGTGATGTACTTCACCAGCTCCGCGAAGTCGCTCTTCTTGATGGAGCGCA
TGGGGACGTGCTTGGCAATCACGCGCACCCCCCGGCCGTTTTAGCGGCTAAAAAAGTCATGGCTCTGCCC
TCGGGCGGACCACGCCCATCATGACCTTGCCAAGCTCGTCCTGCTTCTCTTCGATCTTCGCCAGCAGGGC
GAGGATCGTGGCATCACCGAACCGCGCCGTGCGCGGGTCGTCGGTGAGCCAGAGTTTCAGCAGGCCGCCC
AGGCGGCCCAGGTCGCCATTGATGCGGGCCAGCTCGCGGACGTGCTCATAGTCCACGACGCCCGTGATTT
TGTAGCCCTGGCCGACGGCCAGCAGGTAGGCCGACAGGCTCATGCCGGCCGCCGCCGCCTTTTCCTCAAT
CGCTCTTCGTTCGTCTGGAAGGCAGTACACCTTGATAGGTGGGCTGCCCTTCCTGGTTGGCTTGGTTTCA
TCAGCCATCCGCTTGCCCTCATCTGTTACGCCGGCGGTAGCCGGCCAGCCTCGCAGAGCAGGATTCCCGT
TGAGCACCGCCAGGTGCGAATAAGGGACAGTGAAGAAGGAACACCCGCTCGCGGGTGGGCCTACTTCACC
TATCCTGCCCGGCTGACGCCGTTGGATACACCAAGGAAAGTCTACACGAACCCTTTGGCAAAATCCTGTA
TATCGTGCGAAAAAGGATGGATATACCGAAAAAATCGCTATAATGACCCCGAAGCAGGGTTATGCAGCGG
AAAAGCGCCACGCTTCCCGAAGGGAGAAAGGCGGACAGGTATCCGGTAAGCGGCAGGGTCGGAACAGGAG
AGCGCACGAGGGAGCTTCCAGGGGGAAACGCCTGGTATCTTTATAGTCCTGTCGGGTTTCGCCACCTCTG
ACTTGAGCGTCGATTTTTGTGATGCTCGTCAGGGGGGCGGAGCCTATGGAAAAACGCCAGCAACGCGGCC
TTTTTACGGTTCCTGGCCTTTTGCTGGCCTTTTGCTCACATGTTCTTTCCTGCGTTATCCCCTGATTCTG
TGGATAACCGTATTACCGCCTTTGAGTGAGCTGATACCGCTCGCCGCAGCCGAACGACCGAGCGCAGCGA
GTCAGTGAGCGAGGAAGCGGAAGAGCGCCAGAAGGCCGCCAGAGAGGCCGAGCGCGGCCGTGAGGCTTGG
ACGCTAGGGCAGGGCATGAAAAAGCCCGTAGCGGGCTGCTACGGGCGTCTGACGCGGTGGAAAGGGGGAG
GGGATGTTGTCTACATGGCTCTGCTGTAGTGAGTGGGTTGCGCTCCGGCAGCGGTCCTGATCAATCGTCA
CCCTTTCTCGGTCCTTCAACGTTCCTGACAACGAGCCTCCTTTTCGCCAATCCATCGACAATCACCGCGA
GTCCCTGCTCGAACGCTGCGTCCGGACCGGCTTCGTCGAAGGCGTCTATCGCGGCCCGCAACAGCGGCGA
GAGCGGAGCCTGTTCAACGGTGCCGCCGCGCTCGCCGGCATCGCTGTCGCCGGCCTGCTCCTCAAGCACG
GCCCCAACAGTGAAGTAGCTGATTGTCATCAGCGCATTGACGGCGTCCCCGGCCGAAAAACCCGCCTCGC
AGAGGAAGCGAAGCTGCGCGTCGGCCGTTTCCATCTGCGGTGCGCCCGGTCGCGTGCCGGCATGGATGCG
CGCGCCATCGCGGTAGGCGAGCAGCGCCTGCCTGAAGCTGCGGGCATTCCCGATCAGAAATGAGCGCCAG
TCGTCGTCGGCTCTCGGCACCGAATGCGTATGATTCTCCGCCAGCATGGCTTCGGCCAGTGCGTCGAGCA
GCGCCCGCTTGTTCCTGAAGTGCCAGTAAAGCGCCGGCTGCTGAACCCCCAACCGTTCCGCCAGTTTGCG
TGTCGTCAGACCGTCTACGCCGACCTCGTTCAACAGGTCCAGGGCGGCACGGATCACTGTATTCGGCTGC
AACTTTGTCATGCTTGACACTTTATCACTGATAAACATAATATGTCCACCAACTTATCAGTGATAAAGAA
TCCGCGCGTTCAATCGGACCAGCGGAGGCTGGTCCGGAGGCCAGACGTGAAACCCAACATACCCCTGATC
GTAATTCTGAGCACTGTCGCGCTCGACGCTGTCGGCATCGGCCTGATTATGCCGGTGCTGCCGGGCCTCC
TGCGCGATCTGGTTCACTCGAACGACGTCACCGCCCACTATGGCATTCTGCTGGCGCTGTATGCGTTGGT
GCAATTTGCCTGCGCACCTGTGCTGGGCGCGCTGTCGGATCGTTTCGGGCGGCGGCCAATCTTGCTCGTC
TCGCTGGCCGGCGCCAGATCTGGGGAACCCTGTGGTTGGCATGCACATACAAATGGACGAACGGATAAAC
CTTTTCACGCCCTTTTAAATATCCGATTATTCTAATAAACGCTCTTTTCTCTTAGGTTTACCCGCCAATA
TATCCTGTCAAACACTGATAGTTTAAACGTTGCGATTAAGAATTCGAGCTCGGTACCCCCCTACTCCAAA
AATGTCAAAGATACAGTCTCAGAAGACCAAAGGGCTATTGAGACTTTTCAACAAAGGGTAATTTCGGGAA
ACCTCCTCGGATTCCATTGCCCAGCTATCTGTCACTTCATCGAAAGGACAGTAGAAAAGGAAGGTGGCTC
CTACAAATGCCATCATTGCGATAAAGGAAAGGCTATCATTCAAGATGCCTCTGCCGACAGTGGTCCCAAA
GATGGACCCCCACCCACGAGGAGCATCGTGGAAAAAGAAGACGTTCCAACCACGTCTTCAAAGCAAGTGG
ATTGATGTGACATCTCCACTGACGTAAGGGATGACGCACAATCCCACTATCCTTCGCAAGACCCTTCCTC
TATATAAGGAAGTTCATTTCATTTGGAGAGGACAGCCCAAGCTTCGACTCTAGAGGATCCCCTTAAATCG
ATATGGAACGAGCTATACAAGGAAACGACGCTAGGGAACAAGCTAACAGTGAACGTTGGGATGGAGGATC
AGGAGGTACCACTTCTCCCTTCAAACTTCCTGACGAAAGTCCGAGTTGGACTGAGTGGCGGCTACATAAC
GATGAGACGAATTCGAATCAAGATAATCCCCTTGGTTTCAAGGAAAGCTGGGGTTTCGGGAAAGTTGTAT
TTAAGAGATATCTCAGATACGACAGGACGGAAGCTTCACTGCACAGAGTCCTTGGATCTTGGACGGGAGA
TTCGGTTAACTATGCAGCATCTCGATTTTTCGGTTTCGACCAGATCGGATGTACCTATAGTATTCGGTTT
CGAGGAGTTAGTATCACCGTTTCTGGAGGGTCTCGAACTCTTCAGCATCTCTGTGAGATGGCAATTCGGT
CTAAGCAAGAACTGCTACAGCTTGCCCCAATCGAAGTGGAAAGTAATGTATCAAGAGGATGCCCTGAAGG
TACTCAAACCTTCGAAAAAGAAAGCGAGTAAGTCGAGGGCGAGCTCGAATTCGGTACGCTGAAATCACCA
GTCTCTCTCTACAAATCTATCTCTCTCTATTTTCTCCATAAATAATGTGTGAGTAGTTTCCCGATAAGGG
AAATTAGGGTTCTTATAGGGTTTCGCTCATGTGTTGAGCATATAAGAAACCCTTAGTATGTATTTGTATT
TGTAAAATACTTCTATCAATAAAATTTCTAATTCCTAAAACCAAAATCCAGTACTAAAATCCAGATCTCC
CTGCAGGTCCCCAGATTAGCCTTTTCAATTTCAGAAAGAATGCTAACCCACAGATGGTTAGAGAGGCTTA
CGCAGCAGGTCTCATCAAGACGATCTACCCGAGCAATAATCTCCAGGAAATCAAATACCTTCCCAAGAAG
GTTAAAGATGCAGTCAAAAGATTCAGGACTAACTGCATCAAGAACACAGAGAAAGATATATTTCTCAAGA
TCAGAAGTACTATTCCAGTATGGACGATTCAAGGCTTGCTTCACAAACCAAGGCAAGTAATAGAGATTGG
AGTCTCTAAAAAGGTAGTTCCCACTGAATCAAAGGCCATGGAGTCAAAGATTCAAATAGAGGACCTAACA
GAACTCGCCGTAAAGACTGGCGAACAGTTCATACAGAGTCTCTTACGACTCAATGACAAGAAGAAAATCT
TCGTCAACATGGTGGAGCACGACACACTTGTCTACTCCAAAAATATCAAAGATACAGTCTCAGAAGACCA
AAGGGCAATTGAGACTTTTCAACAAAGGGTAATATCCGGAAACCTCCTCGGATTCCATTGCCCAGCTATC
TGTCACTTTATTGTGAAGATAGTGGAAAAGGAAGGTGGCTCCTACAAATGCCATCATTGCGATAAAGGAA
AGGCCATCGTTGAAGATGCCTCTGCCGACAGTGGTCCCAAAGATGGACCCCCACCCACGAGGAGCATCGT
GGAAAAAGAAGACGTTCCAACCACGTCTTCAAAGCAAGTGGATTGATGTGATATCTCCACTGACGTAAGG
GATGACGCACAATCCCACTATCCTTCGCAAGACCCTTCCTCTATATAAGGAAGTTCATTTCATTTGGAGA
GAACACGGGGGACAAGTTTGTACAAAAAAGCAGGCTCCACCACTAGTATGGGAAGACTCCCTTGCTGTGA
CAAAGTAGGGGTGAAAAAAGGGCCATGGACTCCTGAAGAAGATATAATGTTGGTCTCTTATGTTCAAGAA
CATGGTCCTGGAAATTGGAGGGCAGTTCCAACTAAGACAGGATTGAGGAGATGTAGCAAGAGCTGCAGGC
TGAGATGGACTAACTACCTTAGGCCAGGGATAAAGAGGGGTAGCTTCTCAGATCAAGAAGAGAAGATGAT
TATCCAGCTACAAGCTCTTTTAGGCAACAAATGGGCTGCAATGGCTTCGTATCTACCAGAGAGAACAGAC
AACGACATTAAAAACTACTGGAATACACATCTAAAGAAAAAGATGAAAAATCTTGAAGAAAAATGCTCTG
GAGATAATGATCTATTCTCAGTAGAAAATGGTCATAATTTGTCATCTTCAAACTCAACCTCTAGGGGCCA
ATGGGAAAGAACACTTCAAGCTGATATAAACATGGCCAAAAAGGCTTTACATAACGCCTTGTCACTTGAA
AACTCAACCCCATATATTAAACAAGAAACCCCAGTCCAAGTTTCTACCTATGCATCAAGTACTGAGAATA
TAGCCAGATTGCTACAAGGATGGATGACAAGTTCTTCTTCCACAAACAATTCTGAGAATTCAAAAACTTC
ATCTAACAACATTGCAGCCACAACTGATTCATCTTCCTGTGATGGGACTCCAAGTGCAGAAAGCAAAGTA
GGTGGAATGGTGTTAATGGAAGCGTTGGAGTCACTTTTTGGGTTGGAGTCGTCATTTGAAAGGTCAAGTT
CAGATCAGTTATCTGAAACAGCATCACCTGAGGCAAGTAAATTACAAGTTGAAATCAAGAAAGAAGAAAA
TACTAACTCACAAGTGTCCTTGTCAGTTATGCTAGAGAATTGGCTGCTTGATGAAAATACCATTCATGGG
AAAGACGATTTGACTAGCTTCTCTTTTGATGAAACTGCTGACCTTTTTCCCGGGGACCCAGCTTTCTTGT
ACAAAGTGGTTGATAACAGCGGGTTAATTAACATCTTTTACCCATACGATGTTCCTGACTATGCGGGCTA
TCCCTATGACGTCCCGGACTATGCAGGATCCTATCCATATGACGTTCCAGATTACGCTGCTCAGTGCAGC
GCTTAGAGCTCGAATTTCCCCGATCGTTCAAACATTTGGCAATAAAGTTTCTTAAGATTGAATCCTGTTG
CCGGTCTTGCGATGATTATCATATAATTTCTGTTGAATTACGTTAAGCATGTAATAATTAACATGTAATG
CATGACGTTATTTATGAGATGGGTTTTTATGATTAGAGTCCCGCAATTATACATTTAATACGCGATAGAA
AACAAAATATAGCGCGCAAACTAGGATAAATTATCGCGCGCGGTGTCATCTATGTTACTAGATCGGGAAT
TAGCTTCATCAACGCAAGACATGCGCACGACCGTCTGACAGGAGAGGAATTTCCGACGAGCACAGAAAGG
ACTTGCTCTTGGACGTAGGCCTATTTCTCAGGCACATGTATCAAGTGTTCGGACGTGGGTTTTCGATGGT
GTATCAGCCGCCGCCAACTGGGAGATGAGGAGGCTTTCTTGGGGGGCAGTCAGCAGTTCATTTCACAAGA
CAGAGGAACTTGTAAGGAGATGCACTGATTTATCTTGGCGCAAACCAGCAGGACGAATTAGTGGGAATAG
CCCGCGAATATCTAAGTTATGCCTGTCGGCATGAGCAGAAACTTCCAATTCGAAACAGTTTGGAGAGGTT
GTTTTTGGGCATACCTTTTGTTAGTCAGCCTCTCGATTGCTCATCGTCATTACACAGTACCGAAGTTTGA
TCGATCTAGTAACATAGATGACACCGCGCGCGATAATTTATCCTAGTTTGCGCGCTATATTTTGTTTTCT
ATCGCGTATTAAATGTATAATTGCGGGACTCTAATCATAAAAACCCATCTCATAAATAACGTCATGCATT
ACATGTTAATTATTACATGCTTAACGTAATTCAACAGAAATTATATGATAATCATCGCAAGACCGGCAAC
AGGATTCAATCTTAAGAAACTTTATTGCCAAATGTTTGAACGATCTGCTTCGACGCACTCCTTCTTTACT
CCACCATCTCGTCCTTATTGAAAACGTGGGTAGCACCAAAACGAATCAAGTCGCTGGAACTGAAGTTACC
AATCACGCTGGATGATTTGCCAGTTGGATTAATCTTGCCTTTCCCCGCATGAATAATATTGATGAATGCA
TGCGTGAGGGGTATTTCGATTTTGGCAATAGCTGCAATTGCCGCGACATCCTCCAACGAGCATAATTCTT
CAGAAAAATAGCGATGTTCCATGTTGTCAGGGCATGCATGATGCACGTTATGAGGTGACGGTGCTAGGCA
GTATTCCCTCAAAGTTTCATAGTCAGTATCATATTCATCATTGCATTCCTGCAAGAGAGAATTGAGACGC
AATCCACACGCTGCGGCAACCTTCCGGCGTTCGTGGTCTATTTGCTCTTGGACGTTGCAAACGTAAGTGT
TGGATCCCGGTCGGCATCTACTCTATTCCTTTGCCCTCGGACGAGTGCTGGGGCGTCGGTTTCCACTATC
GGCGAGTACTTCTACACAGCCATCGGTCCAGACGGCCGCGCTTCTGCGGGCGATTTGTGTACGCCCGACA
GTCCCGGCTCCGGATCGGACGATTGCGTCGCATCGACCCTGCGCCCAAGCTGCATCATCGAAATTGCCGT
CAACCAAGCTCTGATAGAGTTGGTCAAGACCAATGCGGAGCATATACGCCCGGAGCCGCGGCGATCCTGC
AAGCTCCGGATGCCTCCGCTCGAAGTAGCGCGTCTGCTGCTCCATACAAGCCAACCACGGCCTCCAGAAG
AAGATGTTGGCGACCTCGTATTGGGAATCCCCGAACATCGCCTCGCTCCAGTCAATGACCGCTGTTATGC
GGCCATTGTCCGTCAGGACATTGTTGGAGCCGAAATCCGCGTGCACGAGGTGCCGGACTTCGGGGCAGTC
CTCGGCCCAAAGCATCAGCTCATCGAGAGCCTGCGCGACGGACGCACTGACGGTGTCGTCCATCACAGTT
TGCCAGTGATACACATGGGGATCAGCAATCGCGCATATGAAATCACGCCATGTAGTGTATTGACCGATTC
CTTGCGGTCCGAATGGGCCGAACCCGCTCGTCTGGCTAAGATCGGCCGCAGCGATCGCATCCATGGCCTC
CGCGACCGGCTGCAGAACAGCGGGCAGTTCGGTTTCAGGCAGGTCTTGCAACGTGACACCCTGTGCACGG
CGGGAGATGCAATAGGTCAGGCTCTCGCTGAATTCCCCAATGTCAAGCACTTCCGGAATCGGGAGCGCGG
CCGATGCAAAGTGCCGATAAACATAACGATCTTTGTAGAAACCATCGGCGCAGCTATTTACCCGCAGGAC
ATATCCACGCCCTCCTACATCGAAGCTGAAAGCACGAGATTCTTCGCCCTCCGAGAGCTGCATCAGGTCG
GAGACGCTGTCGAACTTTTCGATCAGAAACTTCTCGACAGACGTCGCGGTGAGTTCAGGCTTTTTCATAT
CGGGGTCGTCCTCTCCAAATGAAATGAACTTCCTTATATAGAGGAAGGGTCTTGCGAAGGATAGTGGGAT
TGTGCGTCATCCCTTACGTCAGTGGAGATATCACATCAATCCACTTGCTTTGAAGACGTGGTTGGAACGT
CTTCTTTTTCCACGATGCTCCTCGTGGGTGGGGGTCCATCTTTGGGACCACTGTCGGCAGAGGCATCTTG
AACGATAGCCTTTCCTTTATCGCAATGATGGCATTTGTAGGTGCCACCTTCCTTTTCTACTGTCCTTTTG
ATGAAGTGACAGATAGCTGGGCAATGGAATCCGAGGAGGTTTCCCGATATTACCCTTTGTTGAAAAGTCT
CAATAGCCCTTTGGTCTTCTGAGACTGTATCTTTGATATTCTTGGAGTAGACGAGAGTGTCGTGCTCCAC
CATGTTGACGGATCTCTAGGACGCGTCGACGCGTCGACGCGTCGACGCGTCGACGCGTCCTAGAAGCTAA
TTCACTGGCCGTCGTTTTACAACGTCGTGACTGGGAAAACCCTGGCGTTACCCAACTTAATCGCCTTGCA
GCACATCCCCCTTTCGCCAGCTGGCGTAATAGCGAAGAGGCCCGCACCGATCGCCCTTCCCAACAGTTGC
GCAGCCTGAATG
[44 nt withheld, positions 8833-8876]
C
[141 nt withheld, positions 8878-9018]
CCTTTGACGTTGGAGTCCACGTTCTTT
[37 nt withheld, positions 9046-9082]
ACCCTATCTCGGGCTATTCTTTTGATTTATAAGGGATTTTGCCGATTTCGGAACCACCATCAAACAGGAT
TTTCGCCTGCTGGGGCAAACCAGCGTGGACCGCTTGCTGCAACTCTCTCAGGGCCAGGCGGTGAAGGGCA
ATCAGCTGTTGCCCGTCTCACTGGTGAAAAGAAAAACCACCCCAGTACATTAAAAACGTCCGCAATGTGT
TATTAAGTTGTCTAAGCGTCAATTTGTTTACACCACAATATATCCTGCCACCAGCCAGCCAACAGCTCCC
CGACCGGCAGCTCGGCACAAAATCACCACTCGATACAGGCAGCCCATCAGTCCGGGACGGCGTCAGCGGG
AGAGCCGTTGTAAGGCGGCAGACTTTGCTCATGTTACCGATGCTATTCGGAAGAACGGCAACTAAGCTGC
CGGGTTTGAAACACGGATGATCTCGCGGAGGGTAGCATGTTGATTGTAACGATGACAGAGCGTTGCTGCC
TGTGATCAAATATCATCTCCCTCGCAGAGATCCGAATTATCAGCCTTCTTATTCATTTCTCGCTTAACCG
TGACAGGCTGTCGATCTTGAGAACTATGCCGACATAATAGGAAATCGCTGGATAAAGCCGCTGAGGAAGC
TGAGTGGCGCTATTTCTTTAGAAGTGAACGTTGACGATATCAACTCCCCTATCCATTGCTCACCGAATGG
TACAGGTCGGGGACCCGAAGTTCCGACTGTCGGCCTGATGCATCCCCGGCTGATCGACCCCAGATCTGGG
GCTGAGAAAGCCCAGTAAGGAAACAACTGTAGGTTCGAGTCGCGAGATCCCCCGGAACCAAAGGAAGTAG
GTTAAACCCGCTCCGATCAGGCCGAGCCACGCCAGGCCGAGAACATTGGTTCCTGTAGGCATCGGGATTG
GCGGATCAAACACTAAAGCTACTGGAACGAGCAGAAGTCCTCCGGCCGCCAGTTGCCAGGCGGTAAAGGT
GAGCAGAGGCACGGGAGGTTGCCACTTGCGGGTCAGCACGGTTCCGAACGCCATGGAAACCGCCCCCGCC
AGGCCCGCTGCGACGCCGACAGGATCTAGCGCTGCGTTTGGTGTCAACACCAACAGCGCCACGCCCGCAG
TTCCGCAAATAGCCCCCAGGACCGCCATCAATCGTATCGGGCTACCTAGCAGAGCGGCAGAGATGAACAC
GACCATCAGCGGCTGCACAGCGCCTACCGTCGCCGCGACCCCGCCCGGCAGGCGGTAGACCGAAATAAAC
AACAAGCTCCAGAATAGCGAAATATTAAGTGCGCCGAGGATGAAGATGCGCATCCACCAGATTCCCGTTG
GAATCTGTCGGACGATCATCACGAGCAATAAACCCGCCGGCAACGCCCGCAGCAGCATACCGGCGACCCC
TCGGCCTCGCTGTTCGGGCTCCACGAAAACGCCGGACAGATGCGCCTTGTGAGCGTCCTTGGGGCCGTCC
TCCTGTTTGAAGACCGACAGCCCAATGATCTCGCCGTCGATGTAGGCGCCGAATGCCACGGCATCTCGCA
ACCGTTCAGCGAACGCCTCCATGGGCTTTTTCTCCTCGTGCTCGTAAACGGACCCGAACATCTCTGGAGC
TTTCTTCAGGGCCGACAATCGGATCTCGCGGAAATCCTGCACGTCGGCCGCTCCAAGCCGTCGAATCTGA
GCCTTAATCACAATTGTCAATTTTAATCCTCTGTTTATCGGCAGTTCGTAGAGCGCGCCGTGCGTCCCGA
GCGATACTGAGCGAAGCAAGTGCGTCGAGCAGTGCCCGCTTGTTCCTGAAATGCCAGTAAAGCGCTGGCT
GCTGAACCCCCAGCCGGAACTGACCCCACAAGGCCCTAGCGTTTGCAATGCACCAGGTCATCATTGACCC
AGGCGTGTTCCACCAGGCCGCTGCCTCGCAACTCTTCGCAGGCTTCGCCGACCTGCTCGCGCCACTTCTT
CACGCGGGTGGAATCCGATCCGCACATGAGGCGGAAGGTTTCCAGCTTGAGCGGGTACGGCTCCCGGTGC
GAGCTGAAATAGTCGAACATCCGTCGGGCCGTCGGCGACAGCTTGCGGTACTTCTCCCATATGAATTTCG
TGTAGTGGTCGCCAGCAAACAGCACGACGATTTCCTCGTCGATCAGGACCTGGCAACGGGACGTTTTCTT
GCCACGGTCCAGGACGCGGAAGCGGTGCAGCAGCGACACCGATTCCAGGTGCCCAACGCGGTCGGACGTG
AAGCCCATCGCCGTCGCCTGTAGGCGCGACAGGCATTCCTCGGCCTTCGTGTAATACCGGCCATTGATCG
ACCAGCCCAGGTCCTGGCAAAGCTCGTAGAACGTGAAGGTGATCGGCTCGCCGATAGGGGTGCGCTTCGC
GTACTCCAACACCTGCTGCCACACCAGTTCGTCATCGTCGGCCCGCAGCTCGACGCCGGTGTAGGTGATC
TTCACGTCCTTGTTGACGTGGAAAATGACCTTGTTTTGCAGCGCCTCGCGCGGGATTTTCTTGTTGCGCG
TGGTGAACAGGGCAGAGCGGGCCGTGTCGTTTGGCATCGCTCGCATCGTGTCCGGCCACGGCGCAATATC
GAACAAGGAAAGCTGCATTTCCTTGATCTGCTGCTTCGTGTGTTTCAGCAACGCGGCCTGCTTGGCCTCG
CTGACCTGTTTTGCCAGGTCCTCGCCGGCGGTTTTTCGCTTCTTGGTCGTCATAGTTCCTCGCGTGTCGA
TGGTCATCGACTTCGCCAAACCTGCCGCCTCCTGTTCGAGACGACGCGAACGCTCCACGGCGGCCGATGG
CGCGGGCAGGGCAGGGGGAGCCAGTTGCACGCTGTCGCGCTCGATCTTGGCCGTAGCTTGCTGGACCATC
GAGCCGACGGACTGGAAGGTTTCGCGGGGCGCACGCATGACGGTGCGGCTTGCGATGGTTTCGGCATCCT
CGGCGGAAAACCCCGCGTCGATCAGTTCTTGCCTGTATGCCTTCCGGTCAAACGTCCGATTCATTCACCC
TCCTTGCGGGATTGCCCCGACTCACGCCGGGGCAATGTGCCCTTATTCCTGATTTGACCCGCCTGGTGCC
TTGGTGTCCAGATAATCCACCTTATCGGCAATGAAGTCGGTCCCGTAGACCGTCTGGCCGTCCTTCTCGT
ACTTGGTATTCCGAATCTTGCCCTGCACGAATACCAGCGACCCCTTGCCCAAATACTTGCCGTGGGCCTC
GGCCTGAGAGCCAAAACACTTGATGCGGAAGAAGTCGGTGCGCTCCTGCTTGTCGCCGGCATCGTTGCGC
CACATCTAGGTACTAAAACAATTCATCCAGTAAAATATAATATTTTATTTTCTCCCAATCAGGCTTGATC
CCCAGTAAGTCAAAAAATAGCTCGACATACTGTTCTTCCCCGATATCCTCCCTGATCGACCGGACGCAGA
AGGCAATGTCATACCACTTGTCCGCCCTGCCGCTTCTCCCAAGATCAATAAAGCCACTTACTTTGCCATC
TTTCACAAAGATGTTGCTGTCTCCCAGGTCGCCGTGGAAAAAGACAAGTTCCTCTTCGGGCTTTTCCGTC
TTTAAAAAATCATACAGCTCGCGCGGATCTTTAAATGGAGTGTCTTCTTCCCAGTTTTCGCAATCCACAT
CGGCCAGATCGTTATTCAGTAAGTAATCCAATTCGGCTAAGCGGCTGTCTAAGCTATTCGTATAGGGACA
ATCCGATATGTCGATGGAGTGAAAGAGCCTGATGCACTCCGCATACAGCTCGATAATCTTTTCAGGGCTT
TGTTCATCTTCATACTCTTCCGAGCAAAGGACGCCATCGGCCTCACTCATGAGCAGATTGCTCCAGCCAT
CATGCCGTTCAAAGTGCAGGACCTTTGGAACAGGCAGCTTTCCTTCCAGCCATAGCATCATGTCCTTTTC
CCGTTCCACATCATAGGTGGTCCCTTTATACCGGCTGTCCGTCATTTTTAAATATAGGTTTTCATTTTCT
CCCACCAGCTTATATACCTTAGCAGGAGACATTCCTTCCGTATCTTTTACGCAGCGGTATTTTTCGATCA
GTTTTTTCAATTCCGGTGATATTCTCATTTTAGCCATTTATTATTTCCTTCCTCTTTTCTACAGTATTTA
AAGATACCCCAAGAAGCTAATTATAACAAGACGAACTCCAATTCACTGTTCCTTGCATTCTAAAACCTTA
AATACCAGAAAACAGCTTTTTCAAAGTTGTTTTCAAAGTTGGCGTATAACATAGTATCGACGGAGCCGAT
TTTGAAACCACAATTATGGGTGATGCTGCCAACTTACTGATTTAGTGTATGATGGTGTTTTTGAGGTGCT
CCAGTGGCTTCTGTTTCTATCAGCTGTCCCTCCTGTTCAGCTACTGACGGGGTGGTGCGTAACGGCAAAA
GCACCGCCGGACATCAGCGCTATCTCTGCTCTCACTGCCGTAAAACATGGCAACTGCAGTTCACTTACAC
CGCTTCTCAACCCGGTACGCACCAGAAAATCATTGATATGGCCATGAATGGCGTTGGATGCCGGGCAACA
GCCCGCATTATGGGCGTTGGCCTCAACACGATTTTACGTCACTTAAAAAACTCAGGCCGCAGTCGGTAAC
CTCGCGCATACAGCCGGGCAGTGACGTCATCGTCTGCGCGGAAATGGACGAACAGTGGGGCTATGTCGGG
GCTAAATCGCGCCAGCGCTGGCTGTTTTACGCGTATGACAGTCTCCGGAAGACGGTTGTTGCGCACGTAT
TCGGTGAACGCACTATGGCGACGCTGGGGCGTCTTATGAGCCTGCTGTCACCCTTTGACGTGGTGATATG
GATGACGGATGGCTGGCCGCTGTATGAATCCCGCCTGAAGGGAAAGCTGCACGTAATCAGCAAGCGATAT
ACGCAGCGAATTGAGCGGCATAACCTGAATCTGAGGCAGCACCTGGCACGGCTGGGACGGAAGTCGCTGT
CGTTCTCAAAATCGGTGGAGCTGCATGACAAAGTCATCGGGCATTATCTGAACATAAAACACTATCAATA
AGTTGGAGTCATTACCCAATTATGATAGAATTTACAAGCTATAAGGTTATTGTCCTGGGTTTCAAGCATT
AGTCCATGCAAGTTTTTATGCTTTGCCCATTCTATAGATATATTGATAAGCGCGCTGCCTATGCCTTGCC
CCCTGAAATCCTTACATACGGCGATATCTTCTATATAAAAGATATATTATCTTATCAGTATTGTCAATAT
ATTCAAGGCAATCTGCCTCCTCATCCTCTTCATCCTCTTCGTCTTGGTAGCTTTTTAAATATGGCGCTTC
ATAGAGTAATTCTGTAAAGGTCCAATTCTCGTTTTCATACCTCGGTATAATCTTACCTATCACCTCAAAT
GGTTCGCTGGGTTTATCGCACCCCCGAACACGAGCACGGCACCCGCGACCACTATGCCAAGAATGCCCAA
GGTAAAAATTGCCGGCCCCGCCATGAAGTCCGTGAATGCCCCGACGGCCGAAGTGAAGGGCAGGCCGCCA
CCCAGGCCGCCGCCCTCACTGCCCGGCACCTGGTCGCTGAATGTCGATGCCAGCACCTGCGGCACGTCAA
TGCTTCCGGGCGTCGCGCTCGGGCTGATCGCCCATCCCGTTACTGCCCCGATCCCGGCAATGGCAAGGAC
TGCCAGCGCTGCCATTTTTGGGGTGAGGCCGTTCGCGGCCGAGGGGCGCAGCCCCTGGGGGGATGGGAGG
CCCGCGTTAGCGGGCCGGGAGGGTTCGAGAAGGGGGGGCACCCCCCTTCGGCGTGCGCGGTCACGCGCAC
AGGGCGCAGCCCTGGTTAAAAACAAGGTTTATAAATATTGGTTTAAAAGCAGGTTAAAAGACAGGTTAGC
GGTGGCCGAAAAACGGGCGGAAACCCTTGCAAATGCTGGATTTTCTGCCTGTGGACAGCCCCTCAAATGT
CAATAGGTGCGCCCCTCATCTGTCAGCACTCTGCCCCTCAAGTGTCAAGGATCGCGCCCCTCATCTGTCA
GTAGTCGCGCCCCTCAAGTGTCAATACCGCAGGGCACTTATCCCCAGGCTTGTCCACATCATCTGTGGGA
AACTCGCGTAAAATCAGGCGTTTTCGCCGATTTGCGAGGCTGGCCAGCTCCACGTCGCCGGCCGAAATCG
AGCCTGCCCCTCATCTGTCAACGCCGCGCCGGGTGAGTCGGCCCCTCAAGTGTCAACGTCCGCCCCTCAT
CTGTCAGTGAGGGCCAAGTTTTCCGCGAGGTATCCACAACGCCGGCGGCCGCGGTGTCTCGCACACGGCT
TCGACGGCGTTTCTGGCGCGTTTGCAGGGCCATAGACGGCCGCCAGCCCAGCGGCGAGGGCAACCAGCCC
GGTGAGCGTCGGAAAGGCGC
Features (pLannotate 1.2.2; 36 found; start..end, strand, type, name):
      3..89      -  CDS            traI (fragment): TRAI6_ECOLX - Experimental evidence at protein level: Swiss-Prot protein existence level 1. The initiation process of transfer DNA synthesis requires the interaction of at least three plasmid-specific components (TraH, I, and J) at the transfer origin resulting in the assembly of a specialised nucleoprotein complex - the relaxosome. Site- and strand-specific cleavage at the transfer origin is dependent on TraI and TraJ. From Escherichia coli.
    127..498     -  CDS            traJ: oriT-recognizing protein; traJ
    531..640     -  oriT           oriT: incP origin of transfer
    772..962     +  rep_origin     ori (fragment): high-copy-number ColE1/pMB1/pBR322/pUC origin of replication
   1321..1971    -  CDS            TetR: tetracycline resistance regulatory protein; tetR
   2077..2326    +  CDS            TcR (fragment): tetracycline efflux protein; tetA; confers resistance to tetracycline
   2436..2460    -  misc_feature   RB T-DNA repeat: right border repeat from nopaline C58 T-DNA
   2490..2508    +  misc_feature   MCS (fragment): pUC18/19 multiple cloning site
   2559..2904    +  promoter       CaMV 35S promoter: strong constitutive promoter from cauliflower mosaic virus
   2856..2902    +  promoter       minimal CaMV 35S promoter: minimal 35S promoter from cauliflower mosaic virus
   2914..2932    -  misc_feature   MCS (fragment): pUC18/19 multiple cloning site
   2943..3458    +  CDS            P19_TBSVC: Experimental evidence at protein level: Swiss-Prot protein existence level 1. Acts as a suppressor of RNA-mediated gene silencing, also known as post-transcriptional gene silencing (PTGS), a mechanism of plant viral defense that limits the accumulation of viral RNAs. Binds to short interfering RNAs (siRNAs) with high affinity. Acts as a molecular caliper to specifically select siRNAs based on the length of the duplex region of the RNA (By similarity). From Tomato bushy stunt virus (strain Cherry) (TBSV).
   3531..3707    +  polyA_signal   CaMV poly(A) signal: cauliflower mosaic virus polyadenylation signal
   4210..4551    +  promoter       CaMV 35S promoter: strong constitutive promoter from cauliflower mosaic virus
   4562..4586    +  protein_bind   attB1: mutant version of attB; recombination site for the Gateway® BP reaction BP Clonase™
   4598..5206    +  CDS            MYB60 (fragment): MYB60_ARATH - Experimental evidence at protein level: Swiss-Prot protein existence level 1. Transcription factor involved in the regulation of gene (e.g. drought-regulated and flavonoid biosynthetic genes) expression and stomatal movements leading to negative regulation of responses to drought and responses to other physiological stimuli (e.g. light) (PubMed:16005291, PubMed:21637967). Promotes guard cell deflation in response to water deficit. Triggers root growth upon osmotic stress (e.g. mannitol containing medium) (PubMed:21637967).
   5586..5610    -  protein_bind   attB2: mutant version of attB; recombination site for the Gateway® BP reaction BP Clonase™
   5639..5728    +  CDS            3xHA: three tandem HA epitope tags
   5762..6014    +  terminator     NOS terminator: nopaline synthase terminator and poly(A) signal
   6443..6695    -  terminator     NOS terminator: nopaline synthase terminator and poly(A) signal
   6719..7147    -  CDS            nos (fragment): DHNO_AGRT7 - Protein inferred from homology: Swiss-Prot protein existence level 3. From Agrobacterium tumefaciens (strain T37).
   7163..8188    -  CDS            HygR: aminoglycoside phosphotransferase from E. coli; aph(4)-Ia; confers resistance to hygromycin
   8198..8542    -  promoter       CaMV 35S promoter: strong constitutive promoter from cauliflower mosaic virus
   8199..8245    -  promoter       minimal CaMV 35S promoter: minimal 35S promoter from cauliflower mosaic virus
   8680..8835    +  CDS            lacZα (fragment) (sequence partly withheld): LacZα fragment of β-galactosidase; lacZ fragment
   8833..9133    +  rep_origin     M13 ori (fragment) (sequence partly withheld): M13 bacteriophage origin of replication; arrow indicates direction of (+) strand synthesis
   9134..9264    +  CDS            lacI (fragment): lac repressor; lacI; The lac repressor binds to the lac operator to inhibit transcription in E. coli. This inhibition can be relieved by adding lactose or isopropyl-β-D-thiogalactopyranoside (IPTG).
   9318..9342    -  misc_feature   LB T-DNA repeat: left border repeat from nopaline C58 T-DNA
  10799..10918   -  CDS            tetR (fragment): TETR1_ECOLX - Experimental evidence at protein level: Swiss-Prot protein existence level 1. TetR is the repressor of the tetracycline resistance element; its N-terminal region forms a helix-turn-helix structure and binds DNA. Binding of tetracycline to TetR reduces the repressor affinity for the tetracycline resistance gene (tetA) promoter operator sites. From Escherichia coli.
  10938..12086   -  CDS            trfA: trans-acting replication protein that binds to and activates oriV
  12385..13179   -  CDS            KanR: aminoglycoside phosphotransferase; aphA-3; confers resistance to kanamycin
  13371..14138   +  mobile_element IS1: prokaryotic transposable element IS1
  14147..14296   -  CDS            satA (fragment): STA_BACSU - Also known as yyaR. Experimental evidence at protein level: Swiss-Prot protein existence level 1. Involved in resistance to streptothricin, a broad-spectrum antibiotic produced by streptomycetes. Detoxifies streptothricin via acetylation of the beta amino group of the first beta-lysyl moiety of streptothricin. From Bacillus subtilis (strain 168).
  14295..14489   -  CDS            satA (fragment): STA_BACSU - Also known as yyaR. Experimental evidence at protein level: Swiss-Prot protein existence level 1. Involved in resistance to streptothricin, a broad-spectrum antibiotic produced by streptomycetes. Detoxifies streptothricin via acetylation of the beta amino group of the first beta-lysyl moiety of streptothricin. From Bacillus subtilis (strain 168).
  14492..14767   -  CDS            klaC (fragment): KLAC_ECOLX - Also known as telB. Protein predicted: Swiss-Prot protein existence level 4. Belongs to the kla operon, which is associated with cryptic tellurite resistance, and IncW plasmid fertility inhibition. From Escherichia coli.
  14831..15462   -  rep_origin     oriV: incP origin of replication
