[The description below was written by a language model from this plasmid's Addgene catalogue record and pLannotate feature annotations shown in this document.]
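Description:
pGWB14-LYX125 is a plant binary expression vector built on the pGWB14 Gateway-series backbone, intended for Agrobacterium-mediated transient or stable expression in plants. It replicates as a low-copy plasmid through the broad-host-range IncP system (oriV with the trans-acting replication protein trfA), which functions in both E. coli and Agrobacterium. An incP oriT with traJ allows mobilisation. Bacterial selection is by kanamycin (aphA-3 type KanR). The annotated backbone also carries non-functional-looking remnants such as partial tetracycline resistance genes, an IS1 element and a ColE1 ori fragment.

Between the nopaline-type right and left T-DNA borders lie three expression units. The main cassette uses a CaMV 35S promoter to drive the Nicotiana benthamiana gene Niben101Scf03236g03003.1, described in the record as a transcription factor. The annotation tool detects similarity to Arabidopsis MYB60 in this coding region, suggesting a MYB-family protein, although the record itself does not name the family. The insert is flanked by attB1 and attB2 sites, though the listed cloning method is Gibson assembly. It is fused at its C terminus to a 3xHA epitope tag, followed by a NOS terminator. A second 35S-driven cassette in the opposite orientation expresses the hygromycin phosphotransferase gene for selecting transformed plant tissue.

The feature table also shows a third unit near the right border that the catalogue entry does not mention. It consists of a 35S promoter, the tomato bushy stunt virus P19 silencing suppressor and a CaMV poly(A) signal, which would be expected to boost transient expression by blocking post-transcriptional gene silencing. The HA tag allows detection or immunoprecipitation of the expressed factor.
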