Addgene plasmid #126343: pGWB14-LYX125
Purpose: With a Nicotiana benthamiana transcription factor in PGWB14 backbone, for Agrobacterium mediated transient or stable expression corresponding transcription factor fused with a C-terminal HA tag.
Depositing lab: Silin Zhong. Depositing organization: Chinese University of Hong Kong.
Backbone
  Vector backbone: pGWB14
  Vector type: Plant Expression
  Selectable markers: Hygromycin
Growth in bacteria
  Bacterial resistance: Kanamycin, 50 μg/mL
  Growth temperature: 37°C
  Growth strain: DH5alpha
  Copy number: Low Copy
Gene/Insert
  Gene/Insert name: Niben101Scf03236g03003.1
  Species: Nicotiana benthamiana
  Promoter: CaMV 35S
  Tag / fusion protein: HA (C terminal on insert)
  Cloning method: Gibson Cloning
Terms and licenses: Academic/Nonprofit Terms; Industry Terms: Not Available to Industry
How to cite: pGWB14-LYX125 was a gift from Silin Zhong (Addgene plasmid # 126343 ; http://n2t.net/addgene:126343 ; RRID:Addgene_126343)
